>Addgene plasmid #200353 | pSAH79 - [AWAp | wrmScarlet | tbb-2 UTR] | addgene full sequence | sequence record 409771 | Addgene NGS Result
ATCCAGGAAACGGAGAATCTGTGCGGCAATGTCTTATCATTTGAAACGCGCCGTATCGATGCTGACATCA
TGCGGCTCCCGTGTTAGTCGAGAAGATGGGTACGGGCCTTTATTCATCCAACACTCTACGGCTTCTTCAA
GAGCTAGTAGGGCACCCTGTAGTTGGAAAGGGATTATTTCGTATGGCGAGCCCATACCGTCTTTCTTGCG
GAAGCTTAACACGATAGGAAGTTGGATAGTTTCGAACGATGGTTCCATACGGAACGCTGTCTCAAGGATG
AGTCTGACGGAGTGTAACTCGAAGGCTAGGTGGAGGCTCAGTGATGATAAGTCTGCGATGGTGGATGCAT
GTGTCATGGTCATAGCTGTTTCCTGTGTGAAATTGTTATCCGCTCAGAGGGCACAATCCTATTCCGCGCT
ATCCGACAATCTCCAAGACATTAGGTGGAGTTCAGTTCGGCGTATGGCATATGTCGCTGGAAAGAACATG
TGAGCAAAAGGCCAGCAAAAGGCCAGGAACCGTAAAAAGGCCGCGTTGCTGGCGTTTTTCCATAGGCTCC
GCCCCCCTGACGAGCATCACAAAAATCGACGCTCAAGTCAGAGGTGGCGAAACCCGACAGGACTATAAAG
ATACCAGGCGTTTCCCCCTGGAAGCTCCCTCGTGCGCTCTCCTGTTCCGACCCTGCCGCTTACCGGATAC
CTGTCCGCCTTTCTCCCTTCGGGAAGCGTGGCGCTTTCTCATAGCTCACGCTGTAGGTATCTCAGTTCGG
TGTAGGTCGTTCGCTCCAAGCTGGGCTGTGTGCACGAACCCCCCGTTCAGCCCGACCGCTGCGCCTTATC
CGGTAACTATCGTCTTGAGTCCAACCCGGTAAGACACGACTTATCGCCACTGGCAGCAGCCACTGGTAAC
AGGATTAGCAGAGCGAGGTATGTAGGCGGTGCTACAGAGTTCTTGAAGTGGTGGCCTAACTACGGCTACA
CTAGAAGAACAGTATTTGGTATCTGCGCTCTGCTGAAGCCAGTTACCTTCGGAAAAAGAGTTGGTAGCTC
TTGATCCGGCAAACAAACCACCGCTGGTAGCGGTGGTTTTTTTGTTTGCAAGCAGCAGATTACGCGCAGA
AAAAAAGGATCTCAAGAAGATCCTTTGATCTTTTCTACGGGGTCTGACGCTCTATTCAACAAAGCCGCCG
TCCCGTCAAGTCAGCGTAAATGGGTAGGGGGCTTCAAATCGTCCTCGTGATACCAATTCGGAGCCTGCTT
TTTTGTACAAACTTGTTGATAATGGCAATTCAAGGATCTTCACCTAGATCCTTTTAAATTAAAAATGAAG
TTTTAAATCAATCTAAAGTATATATGAGTAAACTTGGTCTGACAGTTACCAATGCTTAATCAGTGAGGCA
CCTATCTCAGCGATCTGTCTATTTCGTTCATCCATAGTTGCCTGACTCCCCGTCGTGTAGATAACTACGA
TACGGGAGGGCTTACCATCTGGCCCCAGTGCTGCAATGATACCGCGAGAGCCACGCTCACCGGCTCCAGA
TTTATCAGCAATAAACCAGCCAGCCGGAAGGGCCGAGCGCAGAAGTGGTCCTGCAACTTTATCCGCCTCC
ATCCAGTCTATTAATTGTTGCCGGGAAGCTAGAGTAAGTAGTTCGCCAGTTAATAGTTTGCGCAACGTTG
TTGCCATTGCTACAGGCATCGTGGTGTCACGCTCGTCGTTTGGTATGGCTTCATTCAGCTCCGGTTCCCA
ACGATCAAGGCGAGTTACATGATCCCCCATGTTGTGCAAAAAAGCGGTTAGCTCCTTCGGTCCTCCGATC
GTTGTCAGAAGTAAGTTGGCCGCAGTGTTATCACTCATGGTTATGGCAGCACTGCATAATTCTCTTACTG
TCATGCCATCCGTAAGATGCTTTTCTGTGACTGGTGAGTACTCAACCAAGTCATTCTGAGAATAGTGTAT
GCGGCGACCGAGTTGCTCTTGCCCGGCGTCAATACGGGATAATACCGCGCCACATAGCAGAACTTTAAAA
GTGCTCATCATTGGAAAACGTTCTTCGGGGCGAAAACTCTCAAGGATCTTACCGCTGTTGAGATCCAGTT
CGATGTAACCCACTCGTGCACCCAACTGATCTTCAGCATCTTTTACTTTCACCAGCGTTTCTGGGTGAGC
AAAAACAGGAAGGCAAAATGCCGCAAAAAAGGGAATAAGGGCGACACGGAAATGTTGAATACTCATACTC
TTCCTTTTTCAATATTATTGAAGCATTTATCAGGGTTATTGTCTCATGAGCGGATACATATTTGAATGTA
TTTAGAAAAATAAACAAATAGGGGTTCCGCGCACATTTCCCCGAAAAGTGCCAGATACCTGAAACAAAAC
CCATCGTACGGCCAAGGAAGTCTCCAATAACTGTGATCCACCACAAGCGCCAGGGTTTTCCCAGTCACGA
CGTTGTAAAACGACGGCCAGTCATGCATAATCCGCACGCATCTGGAATAAGGAAGTGCCATTCCGCCTGA
CCTAAGTGCTTTTCGAGATCGCCAAACCGGAGAACGATCAGGAGAATGATGAGTCGCCACAGGAGTCGGC
AAGATACGTGCGTTATAGATTTGCTCCAAACTTTTTGAAACTCAAAACGGTCGGAGCAACTGTGGAATTC
AAAGTAGGAGACATCCCAATCCATCATTTCCGAATGATCGAACGTCACTTCTTCAAAGATCGCCTTCTGA
AGTGTTTTGACTTTGAATTCGGATTCTGTATTCCGAATTCACGAAACAACTGTGAACATATCTATGAGTT
CCCTCAACTCTCTCAACAACTCAGTGAGTCATTATTCTAAAAAGTACAATTCAAAAGACTAATCTCTTTT
TCAGTGGACGACATGATCAACAATCCAAACGAGACTCGTTCTGACAGCTTCTATTTCGTCGATAACAAAC
TCGTCATGCACAACAAAGCCGACTACTCATATGATGCATAAATCTTCATTGTTGAGTTTATCTTGTTGAT
TTTTGAATAAATTATCAACTCTTTACTTTTTAATGGGTTATGAAATAAATAAACATTGAAAACTGATAAA
CAACGTTCATCTCTATAACTTCGTATAGCATACATTATACGAAGTTATGATATCAAAAATGATTACGCCA
AGCTGTAAGTTTAAACATGATCTTACTAACTAACTATTCTCATTTAAATTTTCAGAGCTTAAAAATGGCT
GAAATCACTCACAACGATGGATACGCTAATGCCAAATGTAACATCTTTCATTGTTCATAAAAATATACGT
GTTCGATAGTTGAGTTTCATGAGTCAACAATTAGAACTAAGTCAGAATGTTTTGAAATTTTTGAAATAAA
AAGCTACGATTCAATAACTCCTATCTTGATTTTATGATTTTGACAGAACCGTCATCATTCTCATTACTCA
TTTTATTCTTTTCGTGTGGAAATTTCATGAAAAACAACTACAGAAAAAACTACAAATTTTGTTCTTAAAG
TAACACAATAAAAGGGAATTCTTAGTGGGATTTTAGTCACACTTCCGAGAAAAAGAGACCAAAAATGGGG
CCCGTTTCAAAGGGAGAGGCCGTTATAAAAGAATTTATGCGTTTCAAGGTCCACATGGAGGGATCCATGA
ACGGACACGAGTTCGAGATCGAGGGAGAGGGAGAGGGACGTCCATACGAGGGAACCCAAACCGCCAAGGT
GAGTTTTATTATCGATTTTCGGGATTTTCTACTTGTAATTACCTTTTGTTTTTAATAAGTTGCTTTTTTC
CAGCTCAAGGTCACCAAGGGAGGACCACTCCCATTCTCCTGGGACATCCTCTCCCCACAATTCATGTACG
GATCCCGTGCCTTCACCAAGCACCCAGCCGACATCCCAGACTACTACAAGCAATCCTTCCCAGAGGGATT
CAAGTGGGAGCGTGTCATGAACTTCGAGGACGGAGGAGCCGTCACCGTCACCCAAGGTAGGTTTTCAGTT
TCAATTTTTGTTGCAACTACCTCAACTCTATGTTTTCAGACACCTCCCTCGAGGACGGAACCCTCATCTA
CAAGGTCAAGCTCCGTGGAACCAACTTCCCACCAGACGGACCAGTCATGCAAAAGAAGACCATGGGATGG
GAGGCCTCCACCGAGCGACTCTACCCAGAGGACGGAGTCCTCAAGGGAGACATCAAGGTAAATTTTTCAA
GCTTCTAAATTCCAAAATAAACCATTTTAATTTCTTAATTCCAGATGGCCCTCCGGCTCAAGGACGGAGG
ACGTTACCTCGCCGACTTCAAGACCACCTACAAGGCCAAGAAGCCAGTCCAAATGCCAGGAGCCTACAAC
GTCGACCGTAAGCTCGACATCACCTCCCACAACGAGGACTACACCGTCGTCGAGCAATACGAGCGTTCCG
AGGGACGTCACTCCACCGGAGGAATGGACGAGCTCTACAAGCCCGGGTGATGGTCTCTGAGCTATGCAAA
ATCCTTTCAAGCATTCCCTTCTTCTCTATCACTCTTCTTTCTTTTTGTCAAAAAATTCTCTCGCTAATTT
ATTTGCTTTTTTAATGTTATTATTTTATGACTTTTTATAGTCACTGAAAAGTTTGCATCTGAGTGAAGTG
AATGCTATCAAAATGTGATTCTGAT
Features (pLannotate 1.2.2; 10 found; start..end, strand, type, name):
    547..1135    -  rep_origin     ori: high-copy-number ColE1/pMB1/pBR322/pUC origin of replication
   1252..1276    -  protein_bind   attB1: mutant version of attB; recombination site for the Gateway® BP reaction BP Clonase™
   1376..2236    -  CDS            AmpR: β-lactamase; bla; confers resistance to ampicillin, carbenicillin, and related antibiotics
   2237..2341    -  promoter       AmpR promoter: bla
   2428..2471    -  CDS            lacZα (fragment): LacZα fragment of β-galactosidase; lacZ fragment
   2526..2978    +  CDS            unc-119 (fragment): UN119_CAEEL - Experimental evidence at protein level: Swiss-Prot protein existence level 1. Myristoyl-binding protein that acts as a cargo adapter: specifically binds the myristoyl moiety of a subset of N-terminally myristoylated proteins and is required for their localization. Plays a key role in ciliary membrane localization of proteins. Required for the establishment or function of the nervous system. From Caenorhabditis elegans.
   3095..3128    +  protein_bind   loxP: Cre-mediated recombination occurs in the 8-bp core sequence (GCATACAT). Cre recombinase
   3574..3975    +  CDS            mScarlet (fragment): mScarlet is a basic (constitutively fluorescent) red fluorescent protein published in 2016, derived from synthetic construct. It has moderate acid sensitivity.
   4029..4451    +  CDS            mScarlet (fragment): mScarlet is a basic (constitutively fluorescent) red fluorescent protein published in 2016, derived from synthetic construct. It has moderate acid sensitivity.
   4474..4643    +  terminator     tbb-2 terminator (fragment): tbb-2; transcription terminator for the C. elegans tubulin beta-2 gene
