[The description below was written by a language model from this plasmid's Addgene catalogue record and pLannotate feature annotations shown in this document.]
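Description:
pSAH79 is a C. elegans expression plasmid built in the Twist Amp High backbone, a high-copy bacterial vector carrying a ColE1/pUC-type origin of replication and an ampicillin resistance gene (β-lactamase with its own bla promoter) for propagation and selection in E. coli. It belongs to a set of "BioPart" plasmids designed as modular, cell-type-specific neuronal markers and expression cassettes for worms.

The payload is a three-part cassette: a neuron-specific promoter, recorded as that of str-44; the red fluorescent protein wrmScarlet (a worm-adapted mScarlet); and the tbb-2 3′ UTR/terminator. The mScarlet coding sequence is annotated as two separate fragments, which would be consistent with an intervening intron as is common in worm transgenes, although the record does not say so. The record is inconsistent about the target cell: the plasmid and insert names label the promoter "AWAp", whereas the purpose statement refers to AWB neurons. This cannot be resolved from the information given. The promoter itself was not annotated in the feature table and presumably lies in the unannotated stretch upstream of mScarlet.

Upstream of the cassette, the feature table also detects a partial unc-119 coding fragment followed by a loxP site. These may relate to the stated compatibility with MosTI single-copy insertion, but the record does not explain their role. A Gateway attB1-like site and a small lacZα remnant are also annotated in the backbone. Stated uses are marking the targeted neurons with red fluorescence or driving cell-specific expression of transgenes as N- or C-terminal fusions or untagged, delivered either as single-copy insertions or as extrachromosomal arrays.
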