Addgene plasmid #200353: pSAH79 - [AWAp | wrmScarlet | tbb-2 UTR]
Purpose: mScarlet BioPart for AWB neurons. (1) Mark neurons or (2) cell-specific expression of transgenes (N or C-terminal fusions, or untagged). Compatible with single-copy insertion (MosTI) or arrays.
Depositing lab: Christian Froekjaer-Jensen. Depositing organization: King Abdullah University of Science and Technology (KAUST).
Backbone
  Vector backbone: Twist Amp High
  Backbone manufacturer: Twist Biosciences
  Vector type: Worm Expression
Growth in bacteria
  Bacterial resistance: Ampicillin, 100 μg/mL
  Growth temperature: 37°C
  Growth strain: DH5alpha
  Copy number: High Copy
Gene/Insert
  Gene/Insert name: [AWAp | wrmScarlet | tbb-2 UTR]
  Species: C. elegans (nematode)
  Promoter: WBGene00006109, str-44
  Cloning method: Restriction Enzyme; 5′ cloning site Unknown (unknown if destroyed)
Terms and licenses: Academic/Nonprofit Terms; Industry Terms: Not Available to Industry
Depositor comments: See www.wormbuilder.org/BioParts for more information.
How to cite: pSAH79 - [AWAp | wrmScarlet | tbb-2 UTR] was a gift from Christian Froekjaer-Jensen (Addgene plasmid # 200353 ; http://n2t.net/addgene:200353 ; RRID:Addgene_200353)
